Addgene plasmid #238577: NanoBRET Assay Vector, MEK1-NanoLuc
Purpose: Express MEK1-NanoLuc Fusion Protein in Mammalian Cells under a CMV promoter
Depositing lab: Promega Corporation.
Backbone
  Vector backbone: pFC32K Nluc CMV-neo Flexi(R) Vector
  Vector type: Mammalian Expression
  Selectable markers: Neomycin
Growth in bacteria
  Bacterial resistance: Kanamycin, 50 μg/mL
  Growth temperature: 37°C
  Growth strain: DH5alpha
  Copy number: High Copy
Gene/Insert
  Gene/Insert name: MEK1
  Species: H. sapiens (human)
  Mutation: None
  Entrez Gene: MAP2K1 (a.k.a. CFC3, MAPKK1, MEK1, MEL, MKK1, PRKMK1)
  Promoter: CMV
  Tag / fusion protein: NanoLuc (R) (C terminal on backbone)
  Cloning method: Other
Terms and licenses: Academic/Nonprofit Terms; Industry Terms
How to cite: NanoBRET Assay Vector, MEK1-NanoLuc was a gift from Promega Corporation (Addgene plasmid # 238577 ; http://n2t.net/addgene:238577 ; RRID:Addgene_238577)
