[The description below was written by a language model from this plasmid's Addgene catalogue record and pLannotate feature annotations shown in this document.]
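Description:
NanoBRET Assay Vector, MEK1-NanoLuc is a 5.8 kb mammalian expression plasmid built on the pFC32K Nluc CMV-neo Flexi vector backbone, designed to produce human MEK1 (MAP2K1) fused at its C terminus to NanoLuc luciferase. The expression cassette begins with the human cytomegalovirus immediate early enhancer and promoter, followed by a chimeric β-globin/immunoglobulin heavy chain intron that generally improves transcript processing and expression. A T7 promoter sits just upstream of the open reading frame and could support in vitro transcription. The unmutated MEK1 coding sequence is followed after a short linker by the human codon-optimised Nluc coding sequence, and an SV40 polyadenylation signal lies downstream to terminate the transcript.

A single neo (nptII) gene serves both hosts. The SV40 enhancer/early promoter drives it in mammalian cells, giving neomycin-class selection for stable lines, while the adjacent bacterial EM7 promoter drives it in E. coli, giving kanamycin resistance. A synthetic poly(A) signal follows it. The automated annotation labels the replication origin as p15A, normally a medium-copy origin, whereas the catalogue entry lists the plasmid as high copy; the record does not resolve this difference. Several other short annotations (SET1, large T antigen, M13 ori, bom, IS1, tet promoter, RSF ori and cer fragments) are partial matches and probably reflect backbone remnants rather than functional parts.

MEK1 is a dual-specificity kinase in the RAS–RAF–MEK–ERK cascade. As the name indicates, the construct is meant for NanoBRET assays, in which the NanoLuc-tagged protein acts as the bioluminescent energy donor to a fluorescent acceptor in live cells. The record does not specify a particular assay format or acceptor.
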