Features (pLannotate 1.2.2; 23 found; start..end, strand, type, name):
    140..517     +  enhancer       CMV enhancer: human cytomegalovirus immediate early enhancer
    519..718     +  promoter       CMV promoter: human cytomegalovirus (CMV) immediate early promoter
    857..989     +  intron         chimeric intron: chimera between introns from human β-globin and immunoglobulin heavy chain genes
   1033..1051    +  promoter       T7 promoter: promoter for bacteriophage T7 RNA polymerase
   1065..2243    +  CDS            MAP2K1 (sequence withheld): MP2K1_HUMAN - Also known as MEK1, PRKMK1. Experimental evidence at protein level: Swiss-Prot protein existence level 1. Dual specificity protein kinase which acts as an essential component of the MAP kinase signal transduction pathway. Binding of extracellular ligands such as growth factors, cytokines and hormones to their cell-surface receptors activates RAS and this initiates RAF1 activation. RAF1 then further activates the dual-specificity protein kinases MAP2K1/MEK1 and MAP2K2/MEK2. Both MAP2K1/MEK1 and MAP2K2/MEK2 function specifically in the MAPK/ERK cascade, and catalyze the concomitant
   2265..2777    +  CDS            Nluc: NanoLuc® luciferase human codon-optimized
   2786..2815    +  misc_feature   MCS (fragment): pUC18/19 multiple cloning site
   2822..2871    +  CDS            SET1 (fragment): solubility-enhancement tag derived from T7 phage gene 10B
   2879..2898    +  terminator     T7 terminator (fragment): transcription terminator for bacteriophage T7 RNA polymerase
   2920..3041    -  polyA_signal   SV40 poly(A) signal: SV40 polyadenylation signal
   3064..3132    -  CDS            large T antigen (fragment): large T antigen from SV40 (simian virus 40)
   3137..3169    +  rep_origin     M13 ori (fragment): M13 bacteriophage origin of replication; arrow indicates direction of (+) strand synthesis
   3170..3221    -  misc_feature   bom (fragment): basis of mobility region from pBR322
   3286..3643    +  promoter       SV40 promoter: SV40 enhancer and early promoter
   3658..3705    +  promoter       EM7 promoter: synthetic bacterial promoter&nbsp
   3737..4528    +  CDS            neo: KKA2_KLEPN - Also known as kan, nptII. Experimental evidence at protein level: Swiss-Prot protein existence level 1. Resistance to kanamycin, neomycin, paromomycin, ribostamycin, butirosin and gentamicin B. From Klebsiella pneumoniae.
   4595..4643    +  polyA_signal   poly(A) signal: synthetic polyadenylation signal
   4672..4688    -  promoter       tet promoter (fragment): E. coli promoter for tetracycline efflux protein gene
   4800..5345    +  rep_origin     p15A ori: Plasmids containing the medium-copy-number p15A origin of replication can be propagated in E. coli cells that contain a second plasmid with the ColE1 origin.
   5433..5488    +  rep_origin     RSF ori (fragment): Plasmids containing the RSF 1030 origin of replication can be propagated in E. coli cells that contain additional plasmids with compatible origins.
   5587..5613    -  misc_feature   bom (fragment): basis of mobility region from pBR322
   5607..5654    -  mobile_element IS1 (fragment): prokaryotic transposable element IS1
   5662..5733    +  misc_feature   cer region (fragment): ColE1-derived recombination site that helps to maintain plasmids as monomers
>Addgene plasmid #238577 | NanoBRET Assay Vector, MEK1-NanoLuc | addgene full sequence | sequence record 478459 | Addgene NGS Result
TCAATATTGGCCATTAGCCATATTATTCATTGGTTATATAGCATAAATCAATATTGGCTATTGGCCATTG
CATACGTTGTATCTATATCATAATATGTACATTTATATTGGCTCATGTCCAATATGACCGCCATGTTGGC
ATTGATTATTGACTAGTTATTAATAGTAATCAATTACGGGGTCATTAGTTCATAGCCCATATATGGAGTT
CCGCGTTACATAACTTACGGTAAATGGCCCGCCTGGCTGACCGCCCAACGACCCCCGCCCATTGACGTCA
ATAATGACGTATGTTCCCATAGTAACGCCAATAGGGACTTTCCATTGACGTCAATGGGTGGAGTATTTAC
GGTAAACTGCCCACTTGGCAGTACATCAAGTGTATCATATGCCAAGTCCGCCCCCTATTGACGTCAATGA
CGGTAAATGGCCCGCCTGGCATTATGCCCAGTACATGACCTTACGGGACTTTCCTACTTGGCAGTACATC
TACGTATTAGTCATCGCTATTACCATGGTGATGCGGTTTTGGCAGTACACCAATGGGCGTGGATAGCGGT
TTGACTCACGGGGATTTCCAAGTCTCCACCCCATTGACGTCAATGGGAGTTTGTTTTGGCACCAAAATCA
ACGGGACTTTCCAAAATGTCGTAATAACCCCGCCCCGTTGACGCAAATGGGCGGTAGGCGTGTACGGTGG
GAGGTCTATATAAGCAGAGCTGGTTTAGTGAACCGTCAGATCACTAGAAGCTTTATTGCGGTAGTTTATC
ACAGTTAAATTGCTAACGCAGTCAGTGCTTCTGACACAACAGTCTCGAACTTAAGCTGCAGAAGTTGGTC
GTGAGGCACTGGGCAGGTAAGTATCAAGGTTACAAGACAGGTTTAAGGAGACCAATAGAAACTGGGCTTG
TCGAGACAGAGAAGACTCTTGCGTTTCTGATAGGCACCTATTGGTCTTACTGACATCCACTTTGCCTTTC
TCTCCACAGGTGTCCACTCCCAGTTCAATTACAGCTCTTAAGGCTAGAGTATTAATACGACTCACTATAG
GGCTAGCGATCGCC
[1182 nt withheld, positions 1065-2246]
TCTCTCGGCTCGAGCGGCGTCTTCACACTCGAAGATTTCGTTGGGGACTGGCGACAGACAGCCGGCTACA
ACCTGGACCAAGTCCTTGAACAGGGAGGTGTGTCCAGTTTGTTTCAGAATCTCGGGGTGTCCGTAACTCC
GATCCAAAGGATTGTCCTGAGCGGTGAAAATGGGCTGAAGATCGACATCCATGTCATCATCCCGTATGAA
GGTCTGAGCGGCGACCAAATGGGCCAGATCGAAAAAATTTTTAAGGTGGTGTACCCTGTGGATGATCATC
ACTTTAAGGTGATCCTGCACTATGGCACACTGGTAATCGACGGGGTTACGCCGAACATGATCGACTATTT
CGGACGGCCGTATGAAGGCATCGCCGTGTTCGACGGCAAAAAGATCACTGTAACAGGGACCCTGTGGAAC
GGCAACAAAATTATCGACGAGCGCCTGATCAACCCCGACGGCTCCCTGCTGTTCCGAGTAACCATCAACG
GAGTGACCGGCTGGCGGCTGTGCGAACGCATTCTGGCGTAAGGCCGCGACTCTAGAGTCGACCTGCAGGC
ATGCAAGCTGATCCGGCTGCTAACAAAGCCCGAAAGGAAGCTGAGTTGGCTGCTGCCACCGCTGAGCAAT
AACTAGCATAACCCCTTGGGGCGGCCGCTTCGAGCAGACATGATAAGATACATTGATGAGTTTGGACAAA
CCACAACTAGAATGCAGTGAAAAAAATGCTTTATTTGTGAAATTTGTGATGCTATTGCTTTATTTGTAAC
CATTATAAGCTGCAATAAACAAGTTAACAACAACAATTGCATTCATTTTATGTTTCAGGTTCAGGGGGAG
ATGTGGGAGGTTTTTTTAAGCAAGTAAAACCTCTACAAATGTGGTAAAATCGAATTTTAACAAAATATTA
ACGCTTACAATTTCCTGATGCGGTATTTTCTCCTTACGCATCTGTGCGGTATTTCACACCGCATACGCGG
ATCTGCGCAGCACCATGGCCTGAAATAACCTCTGAAAGAGGAACTTGGTTAGGTACCTTCTGAGGCGGAA
AGAACCAGCTGTGGAATGTGTGTCAGTTAGGGTGTGGAAAGTCCCCAGGCTCCCCAGCAGGCAGAAGTAT
GCAAAGCATGCATCTCAATTAGTCAGCAACCAGGTGTGGAAAGTCCCCAGGCTCCCCAGCAGGCAGAAGT
ATGCAAAGCATGCATCTCAATTAGTCAGCAACCATAGTCCCGCCCCTAACTCCGCCCATCCCGCCCCTAA
CTCCGCCCAGTTCCGCCCATTCTCCGCCCCATGGCTGACTAATTTTTTTTATTTATGCAGAGGCCGAGGC
CGCCTCGGCCTCTGAGCTATTCCAGAAGTAGTGAGGAGGCTTTTTTGGAGGCCTAGGCTTTTGCAAAAAG
CTTAATTAACTGTTGACAATTAATCATCGGCATAGTATATCGGCATAGTATAATACGACAAGGTGAGGAA
CTAAACCCAGGAGGCAGATCATGATTGAACAAGATGGATTGCACGCAGGTTCTCCGGCCGCTTGGGTGGA
GAGGCTATTCGGCTATGACTGGGCACAACAGACAATCGGCTGCTCTGATGCCGCCGTGTTCCGGCTGTCA
GCGCAGGGGCGCCCGGTTCTTTTTGTCAAGACCGACCTGTCCGGTGCCCTGAATGAACTGCAGGACGAGG
CAGCGCGGCTATCGTGGCTGGCCACGACGGGCGTTCCTTGCGCAGCTGTGCTCGACGTTGTCACTGAAGC
GGGAAGGGACTGGCTGCTATTGGGCGAAGTGCCGGGGCAGGATCTCCTGTCATCTCACCTTGCTCCTGCC
GAGAAAGTATCCATCATGGCTGATGCAATGCGGCGGCTGCATACGCTTGATCCGGCTACCTGCCCATTCG
ACCACCAAGCGAAACATCGCATCGAGCGAGCACGTACTCGGATGGAAGCCGGTCTTGTCGATCAGGATGA
TCTGGACGAAGAGCATCAGGGGCTCGCGCCAGCCGAACTGTTCGCCAGGCTCAAGGCGCGCATGCCCGAC
GGCGAGGATCTCGTCGTGACCCATGGCGATGCCTGCTTGCCGAATATCATGGTGGAAAATGGCCGCTTTT
CTGGATTCATCGACTGTGGCCGGCTGGGTGTGGCGGACCGCTATCAGGACATAGCGTTGGCTACCCGTGA
TATTGCTGAAGAGCTTGGCGGCGAATGGGCTGACCGCTTCCTCGTGCTTTACGGTATCGCCGCTCCCGAT
TCGCAGCGCATCGCCTTCTATCGCCTTCTTGACGAGTTCTTCTGAGCGGGACTCTGGGGTTCGAAATGAC
CGACCAAGCGACGCCCAACCTGCCATCACGATGGCCGCAATAAAATATCTTTATTTTCATTACATCTGTG
TGTTGGTTTTTTGTGTGAATCGATAGCGATAAGGATCCGCTCATGCGATGATAAGCTGTCAAACATGAGA
ATTACAACTTATATCGTATGGGGCTGACTTCAGGTGCTACATTTGAAGAGATAAATTGCACTGAAATCTA
GAAATATTTTATCTGATTAATAAGATGATCTTCTTGAGATCGTTTTGGTCTGCGCGTAATCTCTTGCTCT
GAAAACGAAAAAACCGCCTTGCAGGGCGGTTTTTCGAAGGTTCTCTGAGCTACCAACTCTTTGAACCGAG
GTAACTGGCTTGGAGGAGCGCAGTCACCAAAACTTGTCCTTTCAGTTTAGCCTTAACCGGCGCATGACTT
CAAGACTAACTCCTCTAAATCAATTACCAGTGGCTGCTGCCAGTGGTGCTTTTGCATGTCTTTCCGGGTT
GGACTCAAGACGATAGTTACCGGATAAGGCGCAGCGGTCGGACTGAACGGGGGGTTCGTGCATACAGTCC
AGCTTGGAGCGAACTGCCTACCCGGAACTGAGTGTCAGGCGTGGAATGAGACAAACGCGGCCATAACAGC
GGAATGACACCGGTAAACCGAAAGGCAGGAACAGGAGAGCGCACGAGGGAGCCGCCAGGGGGAAACGCCT
GGTATCTTTATAGTCCTGTCGGGTTTCGCCACCACTGATTTGAGCGTCAGATTTCGTGATGCTTGTCAGG
GGGGCGGAGCCTATGGAAAAACGGCTTTGCCGCGGCCCTCTCACTTCCCTGTTAAGTATCTTCCTGGCAT
CTTCCAGGAAATCTCCGCCCCGTTCGTAAGCCATTTCCGCTCGCCGCAGTCGAACGACCGAGCGTAGCGA
GTCAGTGAGCGAGGAAGCGGAATATATCCTGTATCACATATTCTGCTGACGCACCGGTGCAGCCTTTTTT
CTCCTGCCACATGAAGCACTTCACTGACACCCTCATCAGTGCCAACATAGTAAGCCAGTATACACTCCGC
TAGCGCTGATGTCCGGCGGTGCTTTTGCCGTTACGCACCACCCCGTCATGAGATTACGCGTTTTAGCGGT
GCGTACAATTAAGGGATTATGGTAAATCCACTTACTGTCTGCCCTCGTAGCCATCGAGATAAACCGCAGT
ACTCCGGCCACGATGCGTCCGGCGTAGAGGATCGAGATCT
